>Addgene plasmid #228288 | pMT899 | addgene full sequence | sequence record 457110 | Addgene NGS Result
GACGAAAGGGCCTCGTGATACGCCTATTTTTATAGGTTAATGTCATGATAATAATGGTTTCTTAGACGTC
AGGTGGCACTTTTCGGGGAAATGTGCGCGGAACCCCTATTTGTTTATTTTTCTAAATACATTCAAATATG
TATCCGCTCATGAGACAATAACCCTGATAAATGCTTCAATAATATTGAAAAAGGAAGAGTATGAGTATTC
AACATTTCCGTGTCGCCCTTATTCCCTTTTTTGCGGCATTTTGCCTTCCTGTTTTTGCTCACCCAGAAAC
GCTGGTGAAAGTAAAAGATGCTGAAGATCAGTTGGGTGCACGAGTGGGTTACATCGAACTGGATCTCAAC
AGCGGTAAGATCCTTGAGAGTTTTCGCCCCGAAGAACGTTTTCCAATGATGAGCACTTTTAAAGTTCTGC
TATGTGGCGCGGTATTATCCCGTATTGACGCCGGGCAAGAGCAACTCGGTCGCCGCATACACTATTCTCA
GAATGACTTGGTTGAGTACTCACCAGTCACAGAAAAGCATCTTACGGATGGCATGACAGTAAGAGAATTA
TGCAGTGCTGCCATAACCATGAGTGATAACACTGCGGCCAACTTACTTCTGACAACGATCGGAGGACCGA
AGGAGCTAACCGCTTTTTTGCACAACATGGGGGATCATGTAACTCGCCTTGATCGTTGGGAACCGGAGCT
GAATGAAGCCATACCAAACGACGAGCGTGACACCACGATGCCTGTAGCAATGGCAACAACGTTGCGCAAA
CTATTAACTGGCGAACTACTTACTCTAGCTTCCCGGCAACAATTAATAGACTGGATGGAGGCGGATAAAG
TTGCAGGACCACTTCTGCGCTCGGCCCTTCCGGCTGGCTGGTTTATTGCTGATAAATCTGGAGCCGGTGA
GCGTGGGTCTCGCGGTATCATTGCAGCACTGGGGCCAGATGGTAAGCCCTCCCGTATCGTAGTTATCTAC
ACGACGGGGAGTCAGGCAACTATGGATGAACGAAATAGACAGATCGCTGAGATAGGTGCCTCACTGATTA
AGCATTGGTAACTGTCAGACCAAGTTTACTCATATATACTTTAGATTGATTTAAAACTTCATTTTTAATT
TAAAAGGATCTAGGTGAAGATCCTTTTTGATAATCTCATGACCAAAATCCCTTAACGTGAGTTTTCGTTC
CACTGAGCGTCAGACCCCGTAGAAAAGATCAAAGGATCTTCTTGAGATCCTTTTTTTCTGCGCGTAATCT
GCTGCTTGCAAACAAAAAAACCACCGCTACCAGCGGTGGTTTGTTTGCCGGATCAAGAGCTACCAACTCT
TTTTCCGAAGGTAACTGGCTTCAGCAGAGCGCAGATACCAAATACTGTTCTTCTAGTGTAGCCGTAGTTA
GGCCACCACTTCAAGAACTCTGTAGCACCGCCTACATACCTCGCTCTGCTAATCCTGTTACCAGTGGCTG
CTGCCAGTGGCGATAAGTCGTGTCTTACCGGGTTGGACTCAAGACGATAGTTACCGGATAAGGCGCAGCG
GTCGGGCTGAACGGGGGGTTCGTGCACACAGCCCAGCTTGGAGCGAACGACCTACACCGAACTGAGATAC
CTACAGCGTGAGCTATGAGAAAGCGCCACGCTTCCCGAAGGGAGAAAGGCGGACAGGTATCCGGTAAGCG
GCAGGGTCGGAACAGGAGAGCGCACGAGGGAGCTTCCAGGGGGAAACGCCTGGTATCTTTATAGTCCTGT
CGGGTTTCGCCACCTCTGACTTGAGCGTCGATTTTTGTGATGCTCGTCAGGGGGGCGGAGCCTATGGAAA
AACGCCAGCAACGCGGCCTTTTTACGGTTCCTGGCCTTTTGCTGGCCTTTTGCTCACATGTTCTTTCCTG
CGTTATCCCCTGATTCTGTGGATAACCGTATTACCGCCTTTGAGTGAGCTGATACCGCTCGCCGCAGCCG
AACGACCGAGCGCAGCGAGTCAGTGAGCGAGGAAGCGGAAGAGCGCCCAATACGCAAACCGCCTCTCCCC
GCGCGTTGGCCGATTCATTAATGCAGCTGGCACGACAGGTTTCCCGACTGGAAAGCGGGCAGTGAGCGCA
ACGCAATTAATGTGAGTTAGCTCACTCATTAGGCACCCCAGGCTTTACACTTTATGCTTCCGGCTCGTAT
GTTGTGTGGAATTGTGAGCGGATAACAATTTCACACAGGAAACAGCTATGACCATGATTACGCCAAGCTT
GCGGCCGCGGATCCTTTTTTGTAGAAATGTCTTGGTGTCCTCGTCCAATCAGGTAGCCATCTCTGAAATA
TCTGGCTCCGTTGCAACTCCGAACGACCTGCTGGCAACGTAAAATTCTCCGGGGTAAAACTTAAATGTGG
AGTAATGGAACCAGAAACGTCTCTTCCCTTCTCTCTCCTTCCACCGCCCGTTACCGTCCCTAGGAAATTT
TACTCTGCTGGAGAGCTTCTTCTACGGCCCCCTTGCAGCAATGCTCTTCCCAGCATTACGTTGCGGGTAA
AACGGAGGTCGTGTACCCGACCTAGCAGCCCAGGGATGGAAAAGTCCCGGCCGTCGCTGGCAATAATAGC
GGGCGGACGCATGTCATGAGATTATTGGAAACCACCAGAATCGAATATAAAAGGCGAACACCTTTCCCAA
TTTTGGTTTCTCCTGACCCAAAGACTTTAAATTTAATTTATTTGTCCCTATTTCAATCAATTGAACAACT
ATCAAAACACAACTAGTGCGTCGACATGGCTAGAACTTCACCCAGATCATCTATTGGTTCTCTGAGATCA
CCACATACTCATAAGGCTATTTTGACCTCCACCATCGAAATCTTGAAAGAATGTGGTTACTCCGGTTTGT
CCATTGAATCTGTTGCTAGACGTGCTGGTGCTTCTAAACCTACTATCTACAGATGGTGGACTAACAAGGC
TGCTTTGATTGCTGAAGTTTACGAAAACGAATCCGAACAGGTTAGAAAGTTTCCAGATTTGGGTTCCTTT
ACGGCCGATTTGGATTTCTTGTTGAGAAACTTGTGGAAGGTTTGGAGAGAAACTATTTGTGGTGAAGCCC
TCAGATGCGTTATTGCAGAAGCTCGATTAGATCCAGCTACTTTGACTCAATTGAAGGACCAATTCATGGA
AAGACGTAGAGAAATGCCAAAAAAGTTGGTTAAAAACGCCATCTCTAACGGTGAATTGCCAAAGGATACA
AACCGTGAGTTGTTGTTGGATATGATTTTCGGTTTTTGCTGGTACAGGTTGTTGACTGAACAATTGACTG
TTGAACAAGACATCGAAGAGTTCACGTTCTTGTTAATCAATGGTGTTTGTCCAGGTACTCAAAGAGGTCC
AGCAGACGCTTTGGATGATTTTGATTTGGATATGTTGCCTGCTGATGCCTTGGATGACTTCGACTTAGAC
ATGTTACCAGCCGATGCATTAGACGATTTCGACCTTGATATGTTACCTGGTCCACCAAAAAAGAAGAGAA
AGGTCTAACCTCGAGCCTTAGACATGACTGTTCCTCAGTTCAAGTTGGGCACTTACGAGAAGACCGGTCT
TGCTAGATTCTAATCAAGAGGATGTCAGAATGCCATTTGCCTGAGAGATGCAGGCTTCATTTTTGATACT
TTTTTATTTGTAACCTATATAGTATAGGATTTTTTTTGTCATTTTGTTTCTTCTCGTACGAGCTTGCTCC
TGATCAGCCTATCTCGCAGCTGATGAATATCTTGTGGTAGGGGTTTGGGAAAATCATTCGAGTTTGATGT
TTTTCTTGGTATTTCCCACTCCTCTTCAGAGTACAGAAGATTAAGTGAGACGTTCGTTTGTGCAAGCTTA
GATCTTCTAGAGACAATAAGAAGAAAAAAAAAGAAAAGCGGTGGGGGAGGGATTATTAAATAAGGATTAT
GTAACCCCAGGGTACCGTTCTATACATATTTAAGGATTATTTAGGACAATCGATGAAATCGGCATCAAAC
TGGATGGGAGTATAGTGTCCGGATAATCGGATAAATCATCTTGCGAGGAGCCGCTTGGTTGGTTGGTGAG
AGGAGTGAAATATGTGTCTCCTCACCCAAGAATCGCGATATCAGCACCCTGTGGGGGACACTATTGGCCT
CCCTCCCAAACCTTCGATGTGGTAGTGCTTTATTATATTGATTACATTGATTACATAGCTAAACCCTGCC
TGGTTGCAAGTTGAGCTCCGAATTCCAATATTAGTAAAATGCCTGCAAGATAACCTCGGTATGGCGTCCG
ACCCCGCTTAATTATTTTAACTCCTTTCCAACGAGGACTTCGTAATTTTTGATTAGGGAGTTGAGAAACG
GGGGGTCTTGATACCTCCTCGATTTCAGATCCCACCCCCTCTCAGTCCCAAGTGGGACCCCCCTCGGCCG
TGAAATGCGCGCACTTTAGTTTTTTTCGCATGTAAACGCCGGTGTCCGTCATCTAGAGAATTCCCCGCTC
AGAAGAACTCGTCAAGAAGGCGATAGAAGGCGATGCGCTGCGAATCGGGAGCGGCGATACCGTAAAGCAC
GAGGAAGCGGTCAGCCCATTCGCCGCCAAGCTCTTCAGCAATATCACGGGTAGCCAACGCTATGTCCTGA
TAGCGGTCCGCCACACCCAGCCGGCCACAGTCGATGAATCCAGAAAAGCGGCCATTTTCCACCATGATAT
TCGGCAAGCAGGCATCGCCATGGGTCACGACGAGATCCTCGCCGTCGGGCATGCGCGCCTTGAGCCTGGC
GAACAGTTCGGCTGGCGCGAGCCCCTGATGCTCTTCGTCCAGATCATCCTGATCGACAAGACCGGCTTCC
ATCCGAGTACGTGCTCGCTCGATGCGATGTTTCGCTTGGTGGTCGAATGGGCAGGTAGCCGGATCAAGCG
TATGCAGCCGCCGCATTGCATCAGCCATGATGGATACTTTCTCGGCAGGAGCAAGGTGAGATGACAGGAG
ATCCTGCCCCGGCACTTCGCCCAATAGCAGCCAGTCCCTTCCCGCTTCAGTGACAACGTCGAGCACAGCT
GCGCAAGGAACGCCCGTCGTGGCCAGCCACGATAGCCGCGCTGCCTCGTCCTGCAGTTCATTCAGGGCAC
CGGACAGGTCGGTCTTGACAAAAAGAACCGGGCGCCCCTGCGCTGACAGCCGGAACACGGCGGCATCAGA
GCAGCCGATTGTCTGTTGTGCCCAGTCATAGCCGAATAGCCTCTCCACCCAAGCGGCCGGAGAACCTGCG
TGCAATCCATCTTGTTCAATCATATGGTTTCTATATTATCTTTGTACTAAAGAGCAATTGATAATGTGCG
AGAAAAACTGGTCCTTATATACCGTTTGCAGCACTCCCTCCCGAACTTTACGAAAAGTCGTGCGCCACCT
GATTTTCATCACGCCAAAAACCTACACGTATGACTACTCCGGGCCAGTGTTCACCACGAGCTATATAGTG
TTAATTAATTACCTTATTGGTTAGCTCTGCATGTAAGGGTGGTGTGAGCCGGGAATTGGGTCTACTCTAG
CGTTCAGTAAGGTGATATAAAGCTCTGTAGAATTCACTGGCCGTCGTTTTACAACGTCGTGACTGGGAAA
ACCCTGGCGTTACCCAACTTAATCGCCTTGCAGCACATCCCCCTTTCGCCAGCTGGCGTAATAGCGAAGA
GGCCCGCACCGATCGCCCTTCCCAACAGTTGCGCAGCCTGAATGGCGAATGGCGCCTGATGCGGTATTTT
CTCCTTACGCATCTGTGCGGTATTTCACACCGCATATGGTGCACTCTCAGTACAATCTGCTCTGATGCCG
CATAGTTAAGCCAGCCCCGACACCCGCCAACACCCGCTGACGCGCCCTGACGGGCTTGTCTGCTCCCGGC
ATCCGCTTACAGACAAGCTGTGACCGTCTCCGGGAGCTGCATGTGTCAGAGGTTTTCACCGTCATCACCG
AAACGCGCGA
Features (pLannotate 1.2.2; 19 found; start..end, strand, type, name):
     96..200     +  promoter       AmpR promoter: bla
    201..1061    +  CDS            AmpR: β-lactamase; bla; confers resistance to ampicillin, carbenicillin, and related antibiotics
   1232..1820    +  rep_origin     ori: high-copy-number ColE1/pMB1/pBR322/pUC origin of replication
   2003..2095    +  CDS            lacI (fragment): lac repressor; lacI; The lac repressor binds to the lac operator to inhibit transcription in E. coli. This inhibition can be relieved by adding lactose or isopropyl-β-D-thiogalactopyranoside (IPTG).
   2108..2129    +  protein_bind   CAP binding site: CAP binding activates transcription in the presence of cAMP. E. coli catabolite activator protein
   2144..2174    +  promoter       lac promoter: promoter for the E. coli lac operon
   2182..2198    +  protein_bind   lac operator: The lac repressor binds to the lac operator to inhibit transcription in E. coli. This inhibition can be relieved by adding lactose or isopropyl-β-D-thiogalactopyranoside (IPTG). lac repressor encoded by lacI
   2256..2732    +  promoter       GAP promoter: promoter for Pichia pastoris glyceraldehyde-3-phosphate dehydrogenase
   3374..3397    +  CDS            VP96 (fragment): 6 tandem repeats of the minimal activation domain of herpes simplex virus VP16 (Cheng et al., 2013)
   3455..3474    +  CDS            VP96 (fragment): 6 tandem repeats of the minimal activation domain of herpes simplex virus VP16 (Cheng et al., 2013)
   3485..3504    +  CDS            SV40 NLS (fragment): nuclear localization signal of SV40 (simian virus 40) large T antigen
   3515..3580    +  CDS            AOX1 (fragment): ALOX1_KOMPC - Experimental evidence at protein level: Swiss-Prot protein existence level 1. Major isoform of alcohol oxidase, which catalyzes the oxidation of methanol to formaldehyde and hydrogen peroxide, the first step in the methanol utilization pathway of methylotrophic yeasts. From Komagataella phaffii (strain ATCC 76273 / CBS 7435 / CECT 11047 / NRRL Y-11430 / Wegner 21-1) (Yeast) (Pichia pastoris).
   3584..3830    +  terminator     AOX1 terminator: Pichia pastoris AOX1; transcription terminator for AOX1
   3871..3888    -  promoter       ADH1 promoter (fragment): S. cerevisiae ADH1; promoter for alcohol dehydrogenase 1
   3949..3965    +  mobile_element Tn7L (fragment): mini-Tn7 element (left end of the Tn7 transposon) Tn7
   4482..5273    -  CDS            neo: KKA2_KLEPN - Also known as kan, nptII. Experimental evidence at protein level: Swiss-Prot protein existence level 1. Resistance to kanamycin, neomycin, paromomycin, ribostamycin, butirosin and gentamicin B. From Klebsiella pneumoniae.
   5562..5719    +  CDS            lacZα (fragment): LacZα fragment of β-galactosidase; lacZ fragment
   5725..5824    -  misc_feature   bom (fragment): basis of mobility region from pBR322
   5926..1       -  CDS            rop (fragment) (across the origin): Rop protein, which maintains plasmids at low copy number; rop
