[The description below was written by a language model from this plasmid's Addgene catalogue record and pLannotate feature annotations shown in this document.]
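Description:
pMT899 is a 5,960-nt yeast expression plasmid built on pUC19 and intended for synthetic-biology work in the methylotrophic yeast Komagataella phaffii (Pichia pastoris). It is maintained in E. coli through the high-copy ColE1/pUC origin and the bla gene for ampicillin resistance. Remnants of the pUC19 lac region (CAP site, lac promoter and operator, lacZα fragment) flank the inserted cassettes. For selection in yeast it carries a neo (nptII) coding sequence on the reverse strand, which confers G418 resistance. The promoter and terminator driving this marker are not clearly annotated. No yeast replication origin appears in the feature table, which suggests use by genomic integration, although the record does not state this.

The payload is a synthetic transcriptional activator, a mutant "rphlTA", expressed from the constitutive K. phaffii GAPDH (GAP) promoter and terminated by the AOX1 terminator. The DNA-binding portion comes from Pseudomonas protegens; the name points to the PhlF repressor in a reverse-type (r) transactivator format, but the record does not spell this out. It carries six substitutions: P5S, S6P, K86T, F109L, Q117R and E143K. This coding region itself is not annotated and presumably occupies the gap between the GAP promoter and the activation domain hits. At its C terminus it is fused to three copies of the herpes simplex VP16 minimal activation domain (VP48), detected as fragments of a VP16 repeat array, followed by an SV40 nuclear localization signal. The short ADH1 promoter and Tn7L hits are probably incidental matches.

The associated publication concerns the design of strong inducible synthetic promoters in yeasts. In that context, the plasmid most likely supplies the regulator for a ligand-controlled artificial promoter system, with the engineered activator driving a cognate operator-containing promoter.
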