Addgene plasmid #228288: pMT899
Depositing lab: Jun Ishii. Publication: Designing strong inducible synthetic promoters in yeasts. Tominaga M, Shima Y, Nozaki K, Ito Y, Someda M, Shoya Y, Hashii N, Obata C, Matsumoto-Kitano M, Suematsu K, Matsukawa T, Hosoya K, Hashiba N, Kondo A, Ishii J. Nat Commun. 2024 Dec 19;15(1):10653. doi: 10.1038/s41467-024-54865-z. PubMed 39702268.
Backbone
  Vector backbone: pUC19
  Vector type: Yeast Expression, Synthetic Biology
  Selectable markers: Neomycin (select with G418)
Growth in bacteria
  Bacterial resistance: Ampicillin, 100 μg/mL
  Growth temperature: 37°C
  Growth strain: DH5alpha
  Copy number: High Copy
Gene/Insert
  Gene/Insert name: rphlTA mutant
  Species: Synthetic; Pseudomonas protegens
  Mutation: P5S, S6P, K86T, F109L, Q117R, E143K
  Promoter: KpGAPDH promoter
  Tag / fusion protein: Three copies of VP16 (VP48)-Nuclear localization signal (C terminal on insert)
  Cloning method: Ligation Independent Cloning
Terms and licenses: Academic/Nonprofit Terms; Industry Terms: Not Available to Industry
How to cite: pMT899 was a gift from Jun Ishii (Addgene plasmid # 228288 ; http://n2t.net/addgene:228288 ; RRID:Addgene_228288)
